>Addgene plasmid #121239 | pUC57-Kan_BR32_00040381 | depositor full sequence | sequence record 231259 | pUC57-Kan_BR32_00040381 sequence 2926 bps
TCGCGCGTTTCGGTGATGACGGTGAAAACCTCTGACACATGCAGCTCCCGGAGACGGTCACAGCTTGTCT
GTAAGCGGATGCCGGGAGCAGACAAGCCCGTCAGGGCGCGTCAGCGGGTGTTGGCGGGTGTCGGGGCTGG
CTTAACTATGCGGCATCAGAGCAGATTGTACTGAGAGTGCACCATATGCGGTGTGAAATACCGCACAGAT
GCGTAAGGAGAAAATACCGCATCAGGCGCCATTCGCCATTCAGGCTGCGCAACTGTTGGGAAGGGCGATC
GGTGCGGGCCTCTTCGCTATTACGCCAGCTGGCGAAAGGGGGATGTGCTGCAAGGCGATTAAGTTGGGTA
ACGCCAGGGTTTTCCCAGTCACGACGTTGTAAAACGACGGCCAGTGAATTGACGCGTATTGGGATGGAAC
TTGGTCTCTAAGCTCAAGCACAACCAACAAAACCATCTTGACCATTAGATTTACAACCACCAGCACCAGA
AGCAGTAGCAATAACATTTCTACCAATTTTAAAATTATCAATTGGATCACAACCACCCAAAAAACCTTTA
CCACCTTTTGGTCTATCAGCTTTAAAATTAGAACAACAAAAAGCATCCAATTTCATTTTTTTACAAGTTT
CACCTGGATCAGTAGTACCTTGACCACAACATCTCAAACCAGTTTCTGGAGTAGCAGAATTAAATTGCAT
TAGAGACCAAGTTCCATCCCAATGGCGCGCCGAGCTTGGCTCGAGCATGGTCATAGCTGTTTCCTGTGTG
AAATTGTTATCCGCTCACAATTCCACACAACATACGAGCCGGAAGCATAAAGTGTAAAGCCTGGGGTGCC
TAATGAGTGAGCTAACTCACATTAATTGCGTTGCGCTCACTGCCCGCTTTCCAGTCGGGAAACCTGTCGT
GCCAGCTGCATTAATGAATCGGCCAACGCGCGGGGAGAGGCGGTTTGCGTATTGGGCGCTCTTCCGCTTC
CTCGCTCACTGACTCGCTGCGCTCGGTCGTTCGGCTGCGGCGAGCGGTATCAGCTCACTCAAAGGCGGTA
ATACGGTTATCCACAGAATCAGGGGATAACGCAGGAAAGAACATGTGAGCAAAAGGCCAGCAAAAGGCCA
GGAACCGTAAAAAGGCCGCGTTGCTGGCGTTTTTCCATAGGCTCCGCCCCCCTGACGAGCATCACAAAAA
TCGACGCTCAAGTCAGAGGTGGCGAAACCCGACAGGACTATAAAGATACCAGGCGTTTCCCCCTGGAAGC
TCCCTCGTGCGCTCTCCTGTTCCGACCCTGCCGCTTACCGGATACCTGTCCGCCTTTCTCCCTTCGGGAA
GCGTGGCGCTTTCTCATAGCTCACGCTGTAGGTATCTCAGTTCGGTGTAGGTCGTTCGCTCCAAGCTGGG
CTGTGTGCACGAACCCCCCGTTCAGCCCGACCGCTGCGCCTTATCCGGTAACTATCGTCTTGAGTCCAAC
CCGGTAAGACACGACTTATCGCCACTGGCAGCAGCCACTGGTAACAGGATTAGCAGAGCGAGGTATGTAG
GCGGTGCTACAGAGTTCTTGAAGTGGTGGCCTAACTACGGCTACACTAGAAGAACAGTATTTGGTATCTG
CGCTCTGCTGAAGCCAGTTACCTTCGGAAAAAGAGTTGGTAGCTCTTGATCCGGCAAACAAACCACCGCT
GGTAGCGGTGGTTTTTTTGTTTGCAAGCAGCAGATTACGCGCAGAAAAAAAGGATCTCAAGAAGATCCTT
TGATCTTTTCTACGGGGTCTGACGCTCAGTGGAACGAAAACTCACGTTAAGGGATTTTGGTCATGAGATT
ATCAAAAAGGATCTTCACCTAGATCCTTTTAAATTAAAAATGAAGTTTTAAATCAATCTAAAGTATATAT
GAGTAAACTTGGTCTGACAGTTAGAAAAACTCATCGAGCATCAAATGAAACTGCAATTTATTCATATCAG
GATTATCAATACCATATTTTTGAAAAAGCCGTTTCTGTAATGAAGGAGAAAACTCACCGAGGCAGTTCCA
TAGGATGGCAAGATCCTGGTATCGGTCTGCGATTCCGACTCGTCCAACATCAATACAACCTATTAATTTC
CCCTCGTCAAAAATAAGGTTATCAAGTGAGAAATCACCATGAGTGACGACTGAATCCGGTGAGAATGGCA
AAAGTTTATGCATTTCTTTCCAGACTTGTTCAACAGGCCAGCCATTACGCTCGTCATCAAAATCACTCGC
ATCAACCAAACCGTTATTCATTCGTGATTGCGCCTGAGCGAGACGAAATACGCGATCGCTGTTAAAAGGA
CAATTACAAACAGGAATCGAATGCAACCGGCGCAGGAACACTGCCAGCGCATCAACAATATTTTCACCTG
AATCAGGATATTCTTCTAATACCTGGAATGCTGTTTTCCCAGGGATCGCAGTGGTGAGTAACCATGCATC
ATCAGGAGTACGGATAAAATGCTTGATGGTCGGAAGAGGCATAAATTCCGTCAGCCAGTTTAGTCTGACC
ATCTCATCTGTAACATCATTGGCAACGCTACCTTTGCCATGTTTCAGAAACAACTCTGGCGCATCGGGCT
TCCCATACAATCGATAGATTGTCGCACCTGATTGCCCGACATTATCGCGAGCCCATTTATACCCATATAA
ATCAGCATCCATGTTGGAATTTAATCGCGGCCTAGAGCAAGACGTTTCCCGTTGAATATGGCTCATACTC
TTCCTTTTTCAATATTATTGAAGCATTTATCAGGGTTATTGTCTCATGAGCGGATACATATTTGAATGTA
TTTAGAAAAATAAACAAATAGGGGTTCCGCGCACATTTCCCCGAAAAGTGCCACCTGACGTCTAAGAAAC
CATTATTATCATGACATTAACCTATAAAAATAGGCGTATCACGAGGCCCTTTCGTC
Features (pLannotate 1.2.2; 10 found; start..end, strand, type, name):
    137..236     +  misc_feature   bom (fragment): basis of mobility region from pBR322
    242..399     -  CDS            lacZα (fragment): LacZα fragment of β-galactosidase; lacZ fragment
    774..790     -  protein_bind   lac operator: The lac repressor binds to the lac operator to inhibit transcription in E. coli. This inhibition can be relieved by adding lactose or isopropyl-β-D-thiogalactopyranoside (IPTG). lac repressor encoded by lacI
    798..828     -  promoter       lac promoter: promoter for the E. coli lac operon
    843..864     -  protein_bind   CAP binding site: CAP binding activates transcription in the presence of cAMP. E. coli catabolite activator protein
    877..969     -  CDS            lacI (fragment): lac repressor; lacI; The lac repressor binds to the lac operator to inhibit transcription in E. coli. This inhibition can be relieved by adding lactose or isopropyl-β-D-thiogalactopyranoside (IPTG).
   1152..1740    -  rep_origin     ori: high-copy-number ColE1/pMB1/pBR322/pUC origin of replication
   1911..2726    -  CDS            KanR: aminoglycoside phosphotransferase; aph(3')-Ia; confers resistance to kanamycin in bacteria or G418 (Geneticin®) in eukaryotes
   2727..2831    -  promoter       AmpR promoter: bla
   2926..35      +  CDS            rop (fragment) (across the origin): Rop protein, which maintains plasmids at low copy number; rop
