[The description below was written by a language model from this plasmid's Addgene catalogue record and pLannotate feature annotations shown in this document.]
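Description:
pUC57-Kan_BR32_00040381 is a small, high-copy E. coli cloning plasmid that serves as a Level 0 module for Golden Gate assembly. It is built on the pUC57-Kan backbone, and the depositor's full sequence is 2,926 nt, which against the stated 2,626 bp backbone implies an insert of roughly 300 bp. Propagation relies on the ColE1/pUC-type origin, and selection on kanamycin through an aph(3')-Ia aminoglycoside phosphotransferase gene, which here is annotated as being driven by the AmpR (bla) promoter. Short remnants of bom, rop and lacI are detected as fragments only; they are leftovers of the pBR322/pUC lineage rather than functional elements.

The payload is BR32_00040381, a sequence from Magnaporthe oryzae (the species is entered in the record's mutation field). The associated publication describes a clone resource of M. oryzae effectors that share sequence and structural similarity across host-specific lineages, so the insert is presumably one such effector candidate, although the record gives no further description of the protein. It was placed at the EcoRV site of the polylinker, within the lacZα region. The feature table is consistent with this: the lac promoter, operator and CAP binding site are separated from a truncated lacZα fragment by an unannotated stretch of several hundred bases, where the insert would lie. The insert itself is not annotated, and neither the Type IIS enzyme sites nor the fusion overhangs that define the module are stated. M13 forward and reverse primer sites flank the region for sequence verification. No eukaryotic promoter, tag or terminator is present, so the plasmid acts as a storage and donor vector from which the coding part can be released and assembled with regulatory parts into higher-level expression constructs.
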