Addgene plasmid #121239: pUC57-Kan_BR32_00040381
Purpose: Level 0 Golden-Gate compatible vector
Depositing lab: Sophien Kamoun. Depositing organization: Sainsbury Laboratory, Norwich. Publication: A Clone Resource of Magnaporthe oryzae Effectors That Share Sequence and Structural Similarities Across Host-Specific Lineages. Petit-Houdenot Y, Langner T, Harant A, Win J, Kamoun S. Mol Plant Microbe Interact. 2020 Aug;33(8):1032-1035. doi: 10.1094/MPMI-03-20-0052-A. Epub 2020 Jun 22. PubMed 32460610.
Backbone
  Vector backbone: pUC57-Kan
  Backbone size w/o insert (bp): 2626
  Vector type: Golden Gate
  Selectable markers: lacZ
Growth in bacteria
  Bacterial resistance: Kanamycin, 50 μg/mL
  Growth temperature: 37°C
  Growth strain: DH5alpha
  Copy number: High Copy
Gene/Insert
  Gene/Insert name: BR32_00040381
  Mutation: Magnaporthe oryzae
  Cloning method: Restriction Enzyme; 5′ cloning site EcoRV (unknown if destroyed); 3′ cloning site EcoRV (unknown if destroyed)
  Sequencing primers: 5′ M13Fw; 3′ M13Rv
Terms and licenses: Academic/Nonprofit Terms; Industry Terms: Not Available to Industry
How to cite: pUC57-Kan_BR32_00040381 was a gift from Sophien Kamoun (Addgene plasmid # 121239 ; http://n2t.net/addgene:121239 ; RRID:Addgene_121239)
