>Addgene plasmid #121239 | pUC57-Kan_BR32_00040381 | depositor partial sequence | sequence record 230730 | BR32_00040381
TTGGTCTCTAATGCAATTTAATTCTGCTACTCCAGAAACTGGTTTGAGATGTTGTGGTCAAGGTACTACT
GATCCAGGTGAAACTTGTAAAAAAATGAAATTGGATGCTTTTTGTTGTTCTAATTTTAAAGCTGATAGAC
CAAAAGGTGGTAAAGGTTTTTTGGGTGGTTGTGATCCAATTGATAATTTTAAAATTGGTAGAAATGTTAT
TGCTACTGCTTCTGGTGCTGGTGGTTGTAAATCTAATGGTCAAGATGGTTTTGTTGGTTGTGCTTGAGCT
TAGAGACCAA
