>Addgene plasmid #121239 | pUC57-Kan_BR32_00040381 | depositor partial sequence | sequence record 230731 | empty_vector
TCGCGCGTTTCGGTGATGACGGTGAAAACCTCTGACACATGCAGCTCCCGGAGACGGTCACAGCTTGTCT
GTAAGCGGATGCCGGGAGCAGACAAGCCCGTCAGGGCGCGTCAGCGGGTGTTGGCGGGTGTCGGGGCTGG
CTTAACTATGCGGCATCAGAGCAGATTGTACTGAGAGTGCACCATATGCGGTGTGAAATACCGCACAGAT
GCGTAAGGAGAAAATACCGCATCAGGCGCCATTCGCCATTCAGGCTGCGCAACTGTTGGGAAGGGCGATC
GGTGCGGGCCTCTTCGCTATTACGCCAGCTGGCGAAAGGGGGATGTGCTGCAAGGCGATTAAGTTGGGTA
ACGCCAGGGTTTTCCCAGTCACGACGTTGTAAAACGACGGCCAGTGAATTGACGCGTATTGGGATATCCC
AATGGCGCGCCGAGCTTGGCTCGAGCATGGTCATAGCTGTTTCCTGTGTGAAATTGTTATCCGCTCACAA
TTCCACACAACATACGAGCCGGAAGCATAAAGTGTAAAGCCTGGGGTGCCTAATGAGTGAGCTAACTCAC
ATTAATTGCGTTGCGCTCACTGCCCGCTTTCCAGTCGGGAAACCTGTCGTGCCAGCTGCATTAATGAATC
GGCCAACGCGCGGGGAGAGGCGGTTTGCGTATTGGGCGCTCTTCCGCTTCCTCGCTCACTGACTCGCTGC
GCTCGGTCGTTCGGCTGCGGCGAGCGGTATCAGCTCACTCAAAGGCGGTAATACGGTTATCCACAGAATC
AGGGGATAACGCAGGAAAGAACATGTGAGCAAAAGGCCAGCAAAAGGCCAGGAACCGTAAAAAGGCCGCG
TTGCTGGCGTTTTTCCATAGGCTCCGCCCCCCTGACGAGCATCACAAAAATCGACGCTCAAGTCAGAGGT
GGCGAAACCCGACAGGACTATAAAGATACCAGGCGTTTCCCCCTGGAAGCTCCCTCGTGCGCTCTCCTGT
TCCGACCCTGCCGCTTACCGGATACCTGTCCGCCTTTCTCCCTTCGGGAAGCGTGGCGCTTTCTCATAGC
TCACGCTGTAGGTATCTCAGTTCGGTGTAGGTCGTTCGCTCCAAGCTGGGCTGTGTGCACGAACCCCCCG
TTCAGCCCGACCGCTGCGCCTTATCCGGTAACTATCGTCTTGAGTCCAACCCGGTAAGACACGACTTATC
GCCACTGGCAGCAGCCACTGGTAACAGGATTAGCAGAGCGAGGTATGTAGGCGGTGCTACAGAGTTCTTG
AAGTGGTGGCCTAACTACGGCTACACTAGAAGAACAGTATTTGGTATCTGCGCTCTGCTGAAGCCAGTTA
CCTTCGGAAAAAGAGTTGGTAGCTCTTGATCCGGCAAACAAACCACCGCTGGTAGCGGTGGTTTTTTTGT
TTGCAAGCAGCAGATTACGCGCAGAAAAAAAGGATCTCAAGAAGATCCTTTGATCTTTTCTACGGGGTCT
GACGCTCAGTGGAACGAAAACTCACGTTAAGGGATTTTGGTCATGAGATTATCAAAAAGGATCTTCACCT
AGATCCTTTTAAATTAAAAATGAAGTTTTAAATCAATCTAAAGTATATATGAGTAAACTTGGTCTGACAG
TTAGAAAAACTCATCGAGCATCAAATGAAACTGCAATTTATTCATATCAGGATTATCAATACCATATTTT
TGAAAAAGCCGTTTCTGTAATGAAGGAGAAAACTCACCGAGGCAGTTCCATAGGATGGCAAGATCCTGGT
ATCGGTCTGCGATTCCGACTCGTCCAACATCAATACAACCTATTAATTTCCCCTCGTCAAAAATAAGGTT
ATCAAGTGAGAAATCACCATGAGTGACGACTGAATCCGGTGAGAATGGCAAAAGTTTATGCATTTCTTTC
CAGACTTGTTCAACAGGCCAGCCATTACGCTCGTCATCAAAATCACTCGCATCAACCAAACCGTTATTCA
TTCGTGATTGCGCCTGAGCGAGACGAAATACGCGATCGCTGTTAAAAGGACAATTACAAACAGGAATCGA
ATGCAACCGGCGCAGGAACACTGCCAGCGCATCAACAATATTTTCACCTGAATCAGGATATTCTTCTAAT
ACCTGGAATGCTGTTTTCCCAGGGATCGCAGTGGTGAGTAACCATGCATCATCAGGAGTACGGATAAAAT
GCTTGATGGTCGGAAGAGGCATAAATTCCGTCAGCCAGTTTAGTCTGACCATCTCATCTGTAACATCATT
GGCAACGCTACCTTTGCCATGTTTCAGAAACAACTCTGGCGCATCGGGCTTCCCATACAATCGATAGATT
GTCGCACCTGATTGCCCGACATTATCGCGAGCCCATTTATACCCATATAAATCAGCATCCATGTTGGAAT
TTAATCGCGGCCTAGAGCAAGACGTTTCCCGTTGAATATGGCTCATACTCTTCCTTTTTCAATATTATTG
AAGCATTTATCAGGGTTATTGTCTCATGAGCGGATACATATTTGAATGTATTTAGAAAAATAAACAAATA
GGGGTTCCGCGCACATTTCCCCGAAAAGTGCCACCTGACGTCTAAGAAACCATTATTATCATGACATTAA
CCTATAAAAATAGGCGTATCACGAGGCCCTTTCGTC
