>Addgene plasmid #121239 | pUC57-Kan_BR32_00040381 | addgene partial sequence | sequence record 237857 | M13-F20 5'-TGTAAAACGACGGCCAGT-3'
CTTGGTCTCTAAGCTCAAGCACAACCAACAAAACCATCTTGACCATTAGATTTACAACCACCAGCACCAG
AAGCAGTAGCAATAACATTTCTACCAATTTTAAAATTATCAATTGGATCACAACCACCCAAAAAACCTTT
ACCACCTTTTGGTCTATCAGCTTTAAAATTAGAACAACAAAAAGCATCCAATTTCATTTTTTTACAAGTT
TCACCTGGATCAGTAGTACCTTGACCACAACATCTCAAACCAGTTTCTGGAGTAGCAGAATTAAATTGCA
TTAGAGACCAAGTTCCATCCCAATGGCGCGCCGAGCTTGGCTCGAGCATGGTCATAGCTGTTTCCTGTGT
GAAATTGTTATCCGCTCACAATTCCACACAACATACGAGCCGGAAGCATAAAGTGTAAAGCCTGGGGTGC
CTAATGAGTGAGCTAACTCACATTAATTGCGTTGCGCTCACTGCCCGCTTTCCAGTCGGGAAACCTGTCG
TGCCAGCTGCATTAATGAATCGGCCAACGCGCGGGGAGAGGCGGTTTGCGTATTGGGCGCTCTTCCGCTT
CCTCGCTCACTGACTCGCTGCGCTCGGTCGTTCGGCTGCGGCGAGCGGTATCAGCTCACTCAAAGGCGGT
AATACGGTTATCCACAGAATCAGGGGATAACGCAGGAAAGAACATGTGAGCAAAAGGCCAGCAAAAGGCC
AGGAACCGTAAAAAGGCCGCGTTGCTGGCGTTTTTCCATAGGCTCCGCCCCCCTGACGAGCATCACAAAA
ATCGACGCTCAAGTCAGAGGTGGCGAAACCCGACAGGACTATAAAGATACC
